>Addgene plasmid #228059 | pGL4.26-Ccnd2PromoterRegion2(0.5kb) | addgene full sequence | sequence record 451021 | Addgene NGS Result
GGCCTAACTGGCCGGTACCAATCTGCCCGGTAACAATCAGCGCGCAGTAGCAGGAGCCCCAGAGCTATTG
GCTATGCAAATAGAGGGAGGGGAGACGGCGCCCCAAACTCATACTCACCCTTTTAAAGTGATATCCCCTC
CCCCCGCCCACCCCTTCCGCCCCACCCTCGTTTAAAGGGGCTGGCCCAGGGCTGGAGTTAATCGCTTGCA
CCTCGGCTTTATTGCCTCCCCTCCCGGGCCTTTCCGAGAGCCCACGGGTGGTGCTCCCACAGCGTGCCAC
CCCCTCCCCCCCCCAGCCTCAGCCTCCGCTAGCCTTAAGCGTCCCTGATCATCCCCCCTTCTTAAGGAAG
GAGGGACTCAGTGCCCCCCCCCGTGTGCCCAGAGAGGTGCAACCCACGCCATGCTATCTGCACGTGCCAG
CGTGGCCACCATGCGGGGGCCAGTGGTTCCTCGCCCCTTCCTCCCTCCTTTAATATAGTTAAAGGCAGGG
TGGGAGCAGGAAGGAGGTGAGGAAACGCCAACGTGTCCCCCTCTACCAACAGCCTTGACCACAGGATGCT
TTCTCGAGGATATCAAGATCTGGCCTCGGCGGCCAAGCTTAGACACTAGAGGGTATATAATGGAAGCTCG
ACTTCCAGCTTGGCAATCCGGTACTGTTGGTAAAGCCACCATGGAAGATGCCAAAAACATTAAGAAGGGC
CCAGCGCCATTCTACCCACTCGAAGACGGGACCGCCGGCGAGCAGCTGCACAAAGCCATGAAGCGCTACG
CCCTGGTGCCCGGCACCATCGCCTTTACCGACGCACATATCGAGGTGGACATTACCTACGCCGAGTACTT
CGAGATGAGCGTTCGGCTGGCAGAAGCTATGAAGCGCTATGGGCTGAATACAAACCATCGGATCGTGGTG
TGCAGCGAGAATAGCTTGCAGTTCTTCATGCCCGTGTTGGGTGCCCTGTTCATCGGTGTGGCTGTGGCCC
CAGCTAACGACATCTACAACGAGCGCGAGCTGCTGAACAGCATGGGCATCAGCCAGCCCACCGTCGTATT
CGTGAGCAAGAAAGGGCTGCAAAAGATCCTCAACGTGCAAAAGAAGCTACCGATCATACAAAAGATCATC
ATCATGGATAGCAAGACCGACTACCAGGGCTTCCAAAGCATGTACACCTTCGTGACTTCCCATTTGCCAC
CCGGCTTCAACGAGTACGACTTCGTGCCCGAGAGCTTCGACCGGGACAAAACCATCGCCCTGATCATGAA
CAGTAGTGGCAGTACCGGATTGCCCAAGGGCGTAGCCCTACCGCACCGCACCGCTTGTGTCCGATTCAGT
CATGCCCGCGACCCCATCTTCGGCAACCAGATCATCCCCGACACCGCTATCCTCAGCGTGGTGCCATTTC
ACCACGGCTTCGGCATGTTCACCACGCTGGGCTACTTGATCTGCGGCTTTCGGGTCGTGCTCATGTACCG
CTTCGAGGAGGAGCTATTCTTGCGCAGCTTGCAAGACTATAAGATTCAATCTGCCCTGCTGGTGCCCACA
CTATTTAGCTTCTTCGCTAAGAGCACTCTCATCGACAAGTACGACCTAAGCAACTTGCACGAGATCGCCA
GCGGCGGGGCGCCGCTCAGCAAGGAGGTAGGTGAGGCCGTGGCCAAACGCTTCCACCTACCAGGCATCCG
CCAGGGCTACGGCCTGACAGAAACAACCAGCGCCATTCTGATCACCCCCGAAGGGGACGACAAGCCTGGC
GCAGTAGGCAAGGTGGTGCCCTTCTTCGAGGCTAAGGTGGTGGACTTGGACACCGGTAAGACACTGGGTG
TGAACCAGCGCGGCGAGCTGTGCGTCCGTGGCCCCATGATCATGAGCGGCTACGTTAACAACCCCGAGGC
TACAAACGCTCTCATCGACAAGGACGGCTGGCTGCACAGCGGCGACATCGCCTACTGGGACGAGGACGAG
CACTTCTTCATCGTGGACCGGCTGAAGAGCCTGATCAAATACAAGGGCTACCAGGTAGCCCCAGCCGAAC
TGGAGAGCATCCTGCTGCAACACCCCAACATCTTCGACGCCGGGGTCGCCGGCCTGCCCGACGACGATGC
CGGCGAGCTGCCCGCCGCAGTCGTCGTGCTGGAACACGGTAAAACCATGACCGAGAAGGAGATCGTGGAC
TATGTGGCCAGCCAGGTTACAACCGCCAAGAAGCTGCGCGGTGGTGTTGTGTTCGTGGACGAGGTGCCTA
AAGGACTGACCGGCAAGTTGGACGCCCGCAAGATCCGCGAGATTCTCATTAAGGCCAAGAAGGGCGGCAA
GATCGCCGTGTAATAATTCTAGAGTCGGGGCGGCCGGCCGCTTCGAGCAGACATGATAAGATACATTGAT
GAGTTTGGACAAACCACAACTAGAATGCAGTGAAAAAAATGCTTTATTTGTGAAATTTGTGATGCTATTG
CTTTATTTGTAACCATTATAAGCTGCAATAAACAAGTTAACAACAACAATTGCATTCATTTTATGTTTCA
GGTTCAGGGGGAGGTGTGGGAGGTTTTTTAAAGCAAGTAAAACCTCTACAAATGTGGTAAAATCGATAAG
GATCCGTTTGCGTATTGGGCGCTCTTCCGCTGATCTGCGCAGCACCATGGCCTGAAATAACCTCTGAAAG
AGGAACTTGGTTAGCTACCTTCTGAGGCGGAAAGAACCAGCTGTGGAATGTGTGTCAGTTAGGGTGTGGA
AAGTCCCCAGGCTCCCCAGCAGGCAGAAGTATGCAAAGCATGCATCTCAATTAGTCAGCAACCAGGTGTG
GAAAGTCCCCAGGCTCCCCAGCAGGCAGAAGTATGCAAAGCATGCATCTCAATTAGTCAGCAACCATAGT
CCCGCCCCTAACTCCGCCCATCCCGCCCCTAACTCCGCCCAGTTCCGCCCATTCTCCGCCCCATGGCTGA
CTAATTTTTTTTATTTATGCAGAGGCCGAGGCCGCCTCTGCCTCTGAGCTATTCCAGAAGTAGTGAGGAG
GCTTTTTTGGAGGCCTAGGCTTTTGCAAAAAGCTCGATTCTTCTGACACTAGCGCCACCATGAAGAAGCC
CGAACTCACCGCTACCAGCGTTGAAAAATTTCTCATCGAGAAGTTCGACAGTGTGAGCGACCTGATGCAG
TTGTCGGAGGGCGAAGAGAGCCGAGCCTTCAGCTTCGATGTCGGCGGACGCGGCTATGTACTGCGGGTGA
ATAGCTGCGCTGATGGCTTCTACAAAGACCGCTACGTGTACCGCCACTTCGCCAGCGCTGCACTACCCAT
CCCCGAAGTGTTGGACATCGGCGAGTTCAGCGAGAGCCTGACATACTGCATCAGTAGACGCGCCCAAGGC
GTTACTCTCCAAGACCTCCCCGAAACAGAGCTGCCTGCTGTGTTACAGCCTGTCGCCGAAGCTATGGATG
CTATTGCCGCCGCCGACCTCAGTCAAACCAGCGGCTTCGGCCCATTCGGGCCCCAAGGCATCGGCCAGTA
CACAACCTGGCGGGATTTCATTTGCGCCATTGCTGATCCCCATGTCTACCACTGGCAGACCGTGATGGAC
GACACCGTGTCCGCCAGCGTAGCTCAAGCCCTGGACGAACTGATGCTGTGGGCCGAAGACTGTCCCGAGG
TGCGCCACCTCGTCCATGCCGACTTCGGCAGCAACAACGTCCTGACCGACAACGGCCGCATCACCGCCGT
AATCGACTGGTCCGAAGCTATGTTCGGGGACAGTCAGTACGAGGTGGCCAACATCTTCTTCTGGCGGCCC
TGGCTGGCTTGCATGGAGCAGCAGACTCGCTACTTCGAGCGCCGGCATCCCGAGCTGGCCGGCAGCCCTC
GTCTGCGAGCCTACATGCTGCGCATCGGCCTGGATCAGCTCTACCAGAGCCTCGTGGACGGCAACTTCGA
CGATGCTGCCTGGGCTCAAGGCCGCTGCGATGCCATCGTCCGCAGCGGGGCCGGCACCGTCGGTCGCACA
CAAATCGCTCGCCGGAGCGCAGCCGTATGGACCGACGGCTGCGTCGAGGTGCTGGCCGACAGCGGCAACC
GCCGGCCCAGTACACGACCGCGCGCTAAGGAGGTAGGTCGAGTTTAAACTCTAGAACCGGTCATGGCCGC
AATAAAATATCTTTATTTTCATTACATCTGTGTGTTGGTTTTTTGTGTGTTCGAACTAGATGCTGTCGAC
CGATGCCCTTGAGAGCCTTCAACCCAGTCAGCTCCTTCCGGTGGGCGCGGGGCATGACTATCGTCGCCGC
ACTTATGACTGTCTTCTTTATCATGCAACTCGTAGGACAGGTGCCGGCAGCGCTCTTCCGCTTCCTCGCT
CACTGACTCGCTGCGCTCGGTCGTTCGGCTGCGGCGAGCGGTATCAGCTCACTCAAAGGCGGTAATACGG
TTATCCACAGAATCAGGGGATAACGCAGGAAAGAACATGTGAGCAAAAGGCCAGCAAAAGGCCAGGAACC
GTAAAAAGGCCGCGTTGCTGGCGTTTTTCCATAGGCTCCGCCCCCCTGACGAGCATCACAAAAATCGACG
CTCAAGTCAGAGGTGGCGAAACCCGACAGGACTATAAAGATACCAGGCGTTTCCCCCTGGAAGCTCCCTC
GTGCGCTCTCCTGTTCCGACCCTGCCGCTTACCGGATACCTGTCCGCCTTTCTCCCTTCGGGAAGCGTGG
CGCTTTCTCATAGCTCACGCTGTAGGTATCTCAGTTCGGTGTAGGTCGTTCGCTCCAAGCTGGGCTGTGT
GCACGAACCCCCCGTTCAGCCCGACCGCTGCGCCTTATCCGGTAACTATCGTCTTGAGTCCAACCCGGTA
AGACACGACTTATCGCCACTGGCAGCAGCCACTGGTAACAGGATTAGCAGAGCGAGGTATGTAGGCGGTG
CTACAGAGTTCTTGAAGTGGTGGCCTAACTACGGCTACACTAGAAGAACAGTATTTGGTATCTGCGCTCT
GCTGAAGCCAGTTACCTTCGGAAAAAGAGTTGGTAGCTCTTGATCCGGCAAACAAACCACCGCTGGTAGC
GGTGGTTTTTTTGTTTGCAAGCAGCAGATTACGCGCAGAAAAAAAGGATCTCAAGAAGATCCTTTGATCT
TTTCTACGGGGTCTGACGCTCAGTGGAACGAAAACTCACGTTAAGGGATTTTGGTCATGAGATTATCAAA
AAGGATCTTCACCTAGATCCTTTTAAATTAAAAATGAAGTTTTAAATCAATCTAAAGTATATATGAGTAA
ACTTGGTCTGACAGCGGCCGCAAATGCTAAACCACTGCAGTGGTTACCAGTGCTTGATCAGTGAGGCACC
GATCTCAGCGATCTGCCTATTTCGTTCGTCCATAGTGGCCTGACTCCCCGTCGTGTAGATCACTACGATT
CGTGAGGGCTTACCATCAGGCCCCAGCGCAGCAATGATGCCGCGAGAGCCGCGTTCACCGGCCCCCGATT
TGTCAGCAATGAACCAGCCAGCAGGGAGGGCCGAGCGAAGAAGTGGTCCTGCTACTTTGTCCGCCTCCAT
CCAGTCTATGAGCTGCTGTCGTGATGCTAGAGTAAGAAGTTCGCCAGTGAGTAGTTTCCGAAGAGTTGTG
GCCATTGCTACTGGCATCGTGGTATCACGCTCGTCGTTCGGTATGGCTTCGTTCAACTCTGGTTCCCAGC
GGTCAAGCCGGGTCACATGATCACCCATATTATGAAGAAATGCAGTCAGCTCCTTAGGGCCTCCGATCGT
TGTCAGAAGTAAGTTGGCCGCGGTGTTGTCGCTCATGGTAATGGCAGCACTACACAATTCTCTTACCGTC
ATGCCATCCGTAAGATGCTTTTCCGTGACCGGCGAGTACTCAACCAAGTCGTTTTGTGAGTAGTGTATAC
GGCGACCAAGCTGCTCTTGCCCGGCGTCTATACGGGACAACACCGCGCCACATAGCAGTACTTTGAAAGT
GCTCATCATCGGGAATCGTTCTTCGGGGCGGAAAGACTCAAGGATCTTGCCGCTATTGAGATCCAGTTCG
ATATAGCCCACTCTTGCACCCAGTTGATCTTCAGCATCTTTTACTTTCACCAGCGTTTCGGGGTGTGCAA
AAACAGGCAAGCAAAATGCCGCAAAGAAGGGAATGAGTGCGACACGAAAATGTTGGATGCTCATACTCGT
CCTTTTTCAATATTATTGAAGCATTTATCAGGGTTACTAGTACGTCTCTCAAGGATAAGTAAGTAATATT
AAGGTACGGGAGGTATTGGACAGGCCGCAATAAAATATCTTTATTTTCATTACATCTGTGTGTTGGTTTT
TTGTGTGAATCGATAGTACTAACATACGCTCTCCATCAAAACAAAACGAAACAAAACAAACTAGCAAAAT
AGGCTGTCCCCAGTGCAAGTGCAGGTGCCAGAACATTTCTCT
Features (pLannotate 1.2.2; 13 found; start..end, strand, type, name):
    607..638     +  promoter       minP: minimal TATA-box promoter with low basal activity
    671..2323    +  CDS            luciferase: firefly luciferase synthetic luc2 version of the luciferase gene
   2367..2488    -  polyA_signal   SV40 poly(A) signal: SV40 polyadenylation signal
   2514..2645    -  CDS            LT_SV40 (fragment): Experimental evidence at protein level: Swiss-Prot protein existence level 1. Isoform 17kT antigen targets host RBL2 for degradation and promotes cell proliferation. Transactivates host cyclin A promoter through its J domain. From Simian virus 40 (SV40).
   2682..3039    +  promoter       SV40 promoter: SV40 enhancer and early promoter
   3070..4107    +  CDS            HygR: hygromycin B phosphotransferase confers resistance to hygromycin
   4131..4179    +  polyA_signal   poly(A) signal: synthetic polyadenylation signal
   4195..4326    +  CDS            TcR (fragment): tetracycline efflux protein; tet; confers resistance to tetracycline
   4506..5094    -  rep_origin     ori: high-copy-number ColE1/pMB1/pBR322/pUC origin of replication
   5294..6154    -  CDS            AmpR: β-lactamase confers resistance to ampicillin, carbenicillin, and related antibiotics
   6155..6196    -  promoter       AmpR promoter (fragment): bla
   6259..6307    +  polyA_signal   poly(A) signal: synthetic polyadenylation signal
   6321..6412    +  misc_feature   pause site: RNA polymerase II transcriptional pause signal from the human α2 globin gene
