[The description below was written by a language model from this plasmid's Addgene catalogue record and pLannotate feature annotations shown in this document.]
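Description:
pGL4.26-Ccnd2PromoterRegion2(0.5kb) is a mammalian firefly luciferase reporter plasmid built on the Promega pGL4.26 backbone. It carries a 543 bp fragment of the mouse Ccnd2 (cyclin D2) promoter region placed in front of the reporter gene. The sequenced plasmid is 6,412 nt. It is propagated in E. coli as a high-copy plasmid through a ColE1/pUC-type origin, with β-lactamase (AmpR) providing ampicillin selection.

The Ccnd2 fragment is not annotated in the feature table. The unannotated stretch of about 600 nt upstream of the minimal promoter is consistent with its size and with the stated position in front of luciferase. Downstream of it lies minP, a minimal TATA-box promoter with low basal activity, followed by the synthetic luc2 firefly luciferase coding sequence and an SV40 late polyadenylation signal. In this arrangement, luciferase output reflects the ability of the cloned Ccnd2 sequence to raise transcription above the weak minP baseline. A synthetic poly(A) signal and an RNA polymerase II pause site from the human α2 globin gene sit upstream of the cloning region, where they limit read-through transcription from the backbone that would otherwise add background signal.

A separate cassette, in which the SV40 enhancer/early promoter drives hygromycin B phosphotransferase with a synthetic poly(A) signal, allows hygromycin selection of stably transfected mammalian cells. The short fragments annotated as SV40 large T antigen and TcR are probably backbone remnants or homology-based calls rather than functional genes. The "Region2" name suggests that this is one of several Ccnd2 promoter segments tested in parallel, but the record does not define the fragment's boundaries or genomic coordinates. The construct is suited to transient or stable reporter assays of Ccnd2 transcriptional regulation.
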