Addgene plasmid #228059: pGL4.26-Ccnd2PromoterRegion2(0.5kb)
Purpose: 0.5 kb from mouse Ccnd2 promoter in front of firefly luciferase reporter
Depositing lab: Kenneth Chen. Depositing organization: University of Texas Southwestern Medical Center. Publication: An imbalance between proliferation and differentiation underlies the development of microRNA-defective pineoblastoma. Fraire CR, Desai K, Obalapuram UA, Mendyka LK, Rajaram V, Sebastian T, Wang Y, Onel K, Lee J, Chen KS. bioRxiv [Preprint]. 2024 Apr 30:2024.04.23.590638. doi: 10.1101/2024.04.23.590638. PubMed 38712047.
Backbone
  Vector backbone: pGL4.26
  Backbone manufacturer: Promega
  Vector type: Luciferase
  Selectable markers: Hygromycin
Growth in bacteria
  Bacterial resistance: Ampicillin, 100 μg/mL
  Growth temperature: 37°C
  Growth strain: DH5alpha
  Copy number: High Copy
Gene/Insert
  Gene/Insert name: Ccnd2 promoter
  Species: M. musculus (mouse)
  Insert size (bp): 543
  Entrez Gene: Ccnd2 (a.k.a. 2600016F06Rik, Vin-1, Vin1, cD2)
Terms and licenses: Academic/Nonprofit Terms; Industry Terms: Not Available to Industry
How to cite: pGL4.26-Ccnd2PromoterRegion2(0.5kb) was a gift from Kenneth Chen (Addgene plasmid # 228059 ; http://n2t.net/addgene:228059 ; RRID:Addgene_228059)
